>Addgene plasmid #196494 | pGEARBOCS-v0-Vamp2-TagIN-HA | addgene full sequence | sequence record 388474 | Addgene NGS Result
CTGACCTGGTCGAAATCAGTCCGCTCAAAAGCGAGAGCCTGCTTAGCCCTCTCACCCGCATCTACGTTTT
CCTTTCTAATTCTCCTCATAACAAGGGAGACTGCGTTTGAATCGCTAGGCCGGGGGAGCCCGCTGCGTCG
ATGCAGCATATTCAGTTGGCCCAAGTGCTGCTGGATAGTCTTGACAGCCAGCCCTCTTGCCTGGAGATAC
AGCAGGTAATCGCGCACGTCCTCCGGCTCGGCGGGGAACCATTTGCGATTGTTCAGCTTACACCAGGCTG
CCCAGGATCGGCACACGCTAAGCAGCATTTTCCAGGTGTGTTCAGAAAACGCCTGTCTATCCCTAAACAT
ATCCATGAGATTTTTCCTGACCTCATCGCTAGTGGCATCTACTGGCAGCGCAGGGAGGTTCTGGTGAACA
GTCAGGAGATTGGACACCTTCCTCTTCTTCTTGGGCATGGTGGCGGTACCGCTAGCCTATAGTGAGTCGT
ATTAAGTACTCTAGCCTTAAGAGCTGTAATTGAACTGGGAGTGGACACCTGTGGAGAGAAAGGCAAAGTG
GATGTCAGTAAGACCAATAGGTGCCTATCAGAAACGCAAGAGTCTTCTCTGTCTCGACAAGCCCAGTTTC
TATTGGTCTCCTTAAACCTGTCTTGTAACCTTGATACTTACCTGCCCAGTGCCTCACGACCAACTTCTGC
AGCTTAAGTTCGAGACTGTTGTGTCAGAAGCACTGACTGCGTTAGCAATTTAACTGTGATAAACTACCGC
AATAAAGCTTGCGAGCAGCGGAGGTGATGCGTCTCCTCTCCAACCTGCTCTGGCTCTGCTCGCTCCTGGG
ATGCGAGGGCTTTATGAAGGAGTGGGCTAGACTGGCGATGCCCGGGTGCCCCTGGCAACACCCCCTGGCA
TAGCCTGAGGGGGTGGGGTTGGGCCGCAGCCCAGCTATGGGGAGAGCTCTCCCCTCACCCATTTGTGTCC
TTGGACTTCTGGGAAGCAGACAGCCCTCCTCTCCCCCCCTGCCACCCACTGTCCATGCCTGGGCATCCCC
TGATCCCCTTTCCTGGGCACAGGCTGAATAGAGCCTTGTTCTCCACCGCCGGTGGCGCCACACAGCAAGG
GCAGCCCCTAGGGGGCTGTGCTGCTTTTATCCCAAGATGCCAGGCTGTCAGGCTGGGGTGCAATGCAAGC
CCCCTGCTCAATGGGCTTCTCGGAAGGCATTTGAGGGGGGCTGGGGTGCGGCGGGAAGCAGGCACTGTGC
CCACCCCGAACATTGTGTCTGTGCCAAGGTGAGTCATTCACTGGGCATGAAGAGGAGGCCCTGGGGGGCG
GCCAGCCCAATGCTGCCAGGTCTGCTTGCAGACAAGGCCTGGCTGTCTGCCTCCTCCCCAGCTCACAGAG
CCAGCTCAGGCCCCCGAGCCTCTGTCAGAGCAGCGTCCCCTACTCCACACCAGGATATGTTAGATCTCCC
TCTGCAGTCTAGAGTCGACCCGTCCCGCCTGCCGCCCCGGCCGTAGCGTAGTCTGGAACGTCGTAAGGGT
AATCCGTCCCGCCTGCCGCCCCGGCCGGATCCAAAAAAGCACCGACTCGGTGCCACTTTTTCAAGTTGAT
AACGGACTAGCCTTATTTTAACTTGCTATTTCTAGCTCTAAAACTCCCGCCTGCCGCCCCGGCCCGGTGT
TTCGTCCTTTCCACAAGATATATAAAGCCAAGAAATCGAAATACTTTCAAGTTACGGTAAGCATATGATA
GTCCATTTTAAAACATAATTTTAAAACTGCAAACTACCCAAGAAATTATTACTTTCTACGTCACGTATTT
TGTACTAATATCTTTGTGTTTACAGTCAAATTAATTCCAATTATCTCTCTAACAGCCTTGTATCGTATAT
GCAAATATGAAGGAATCATGGGAAATAGGCCCTCACGCGTGCGGCCGCAGGAACCCCTAGTGATGGAGTT
GGCCACTCCCTCTCTGCGCGCTCGCTCGCTCACTGAGGCCGGGCGACCAAAGGTCGCCCGACGCCCGGGC
GGCCTCAGTGAGCGAGCGAGCGCGCAGCTGCCTGCAGGACATGTGAGCAAAAGGCCAGCAAAAGGCCAGG
AACCGTAAAAAGGCCGCGTTGCTGGCGTTTTTCCATAGGCTCCGCCCCCCTGACGAGCATCACAAAAATC
GACGCTCAAGTCAGAGGTGGCGAAACCCGACAGGACTATAAAGATACCAGGCGTTTCCCCCTGGAAGCTC
CCTCGTGCGCTCTCCTGTTCCGACCCTGCCGCTTACCGGATACCTGTCCGCCTTTCTCCCTTCGGGAAGC
GTGGCGCTTTCTCATAGCTCACGCTGTAGGTATCTCAGTTCGGTGTAGGTCGTTCGCTCCAAGCTGGGCT
GTGTGCACGAACCCCCCGTTCAGCCCGACCGCTGCGCCTTATCCGGTAACTATCGTCTTGAGTCCAACCC
GGTAAGACACGACTTATCGCCACTGGCAGCAGCCACTGGTAACAGGATTAGCAGAGCGAGGTATGTAGGC
GGTGCTACAGAGTTCTTGAAGTGGTGGCCTAACTACGGCTACACTAGAAGAACAGTATTTGGTATCTGCG
CTCTGCTGAAGCCAGTTACCTTCGGAAAAAGAGTTGGTAGCTCTTGATCCGGCAAACAAACCACCGCTGG
TAGCGGTGGTTTTTTTGTTTGCAAGCAGCAGATTACGCGCAGAAAAAAAGGATCTCAAGAAGATCCTTTG
ATCTTTTCTACGGGGTCTGACGCTCAGTGGAACGAAAACTCACGTTAAGGGATTTTGGTCATGAGATTAT
CAAAAAGGATCTTCACCTAGATCCTTTTAAATTAAAAATGAAGTTTTAAATCAATCTAAAGTATATATGA
GTAAACTTGGTCTGACAGTTACCAATGCTTAATCAGTGAGGCACCTATCTCAGCGATCTGTCTATTTCGT
TCATCCATAGTTGCCTGACTCCCCGTCGTGTAGATAACTACGATACGGGAGGGCTTACCATCTGGCCCCA
GTGCTGCAATGATACCGCGAGACCCACGCTCACCGGCTCCAGATTTATCAGCAATAAACCAGCCAGCCGG
AAGGGCCGAGCGCAGAAGTGGTCCTGCAACTTTATCCGCCTCCATCCAGTCTATTAATTGTTGCCGGGAA
GCTAGAGTAAGTAGTTCGCCAGTTAATAGTTTGCGCAACGTTGTTGCCATTGCTACAGGCATCGTGGTGT
CACGCTCGTCGTTTGGTATGGCTTCATTCAGCTCCGGTTCCCAACGATCAAGGCGAGTTACATGATCCCC
CATGTTGTGCAAAAAAGCGGTTAGCTCCTTCGGTCCTCCGATCGTTGTCAGAAGTAAGTTGGCCGCAGTG
TTATCACTCATGGTTATGGCAGCACTGCATAATTCTCTTACTGTCATGCCATCCGTAAGATGCTTTTCTG
TGACTGGTGAGTACTCAACCAAGTCATTCTGAGAATAGTGTATGCGGCGACCGAGTTGCTCTTGCCCGGC
GTCAATACGGGATAATACCGCGCCACATAGCAGAACTTTAAAAGTGCTCATCATTGGAAAACGTTCTTCG
GGGCGAAAACTCTCAAGGATCTTACCGCTGTTGAGATCCAGTTCGATGTAACCCACTCGTGCACCCAACT
GATCTTCAGCATCTTTTACTTTCACCAGCGTTTCTGGGTGAGCAAAAACAGGAAGGCAAAATGCCGCAAA
AAAGGGAATAAGGGCGACACGGAAATGTTGAATACTCATACTCTTCCTTTTTCAATATTATTGAAGCATT
TATCAGGGTTATTGTCTCATGAGCGGATACATATTTGAATGTATTTAGAAAAATAAACAAATAGGGGTTC
CGCGCACATTTCCCCGAAAAGTGCCACCTGACGTCTAAGAAACCATTATTATCATGACATTAACCTATAA
AAATAGGCGTATCACGAGGCCCTTTCGTCTCGCGCGTTTCGGTGATGACGGTGAAAACCTCTGACACATG
CAGCTCCCGGAGACGGTCACAGCTTGTCTGTAAGCGGATGCCGGGAGCAGACAAGCCCGTCAGGGCGCGT
CAGCGGGTGTTGGCGGGTGTCGGGGCTGGCTTAACTATGCGGCATCAGAGCAGATTGTACTGAGAGTGCA
CCATAAAATTGTAAACGTTAATATTTTGTTAAAATTCGCGTTAAATTTTTGTTAAATCAGCTCATTTTTT
AACCAATAGACCGAAATCGGCAAAATCCCTTATAAATCAAAAGAATAGCCCGAGATAGAGT
[37 nt withheld, positions 4262-4298]
AAAGAACGTGGACTCCAACGTCAAAGG
[49 nt withheld, positions 4326-4374]
T
[91 nt withheld, positions 4376-4466]
G
[124 nt withheld, positions 4468-4591]
CCCATTCGCCATTCAGGCTGCGCAACTGTTGGGAAGGGCGATCGGTGCGGGCCTCTTCGCTATTACGCCA
GCTGGCGAAAGGGGGATGTGCTGCAAGGCGATTAAGTTGGGTAACGCCAGGGTTTTCCCAGTCACGACGT
TGTAAAACGACGGCCAGTGAATTAGGTTAATTAAGGCTGCGCGCTCGCTCGCTCACTGAGGCCGCCCGGG
CAAAGCCCGGGCGTCGGGCGACCTTTGGTCGCCCGGCCTCAGTGAGCGAGCGAGCGCGCAGAGAGGGAGT
GGCCAACTCCATCACTAGGGGTTCCTTGTAGTTAATGATTAACCCGCCATGCTACTTATCTACGTAGCCA
TGCTCTAGGAAGATCCTTATCGATTTTACCACATTTGTAGAGGTTTTACTTGCTTTAAAAAACCTCCCAC
ATCTCCCCCTGAACCTGAAACATAAAATGAATGCAATTGTTGTTGTTAACTTGTTTATTGCAGCTTATAA
TGGTTACAAATAAAGCAATAGCATCACAAATTTCACAAATAAAGCATTTTTTTCACTGCATTCTAGTTGT
GGTTTGTCCAAACTCATCAATGTATCTTATCATGTCTGCTCGAAGCGGCCGCAAGCTTGATATCGAATTC
CTAGTCACCATCTTCGAGCAGTCTCACCATGGCCCCGGTTTCAGAGTCAAGATTGCGGATATAGTTCATA
ACGATGTTCACATTTGTCCAACCTCCAGCTTGCATAATCTCTGGTATGGAGACTCCTGCCCGCGCCATGT
CTCGTGCGGCCCCCACCCTAGCAGAATGACCTGACCAGGCGAGATACCTCTGGCCACTGTCATCCTTGGC
TCCGTATATGAGTCGGTGGGTTGCCTCAAAGATCCCTTCAAGGGCCCGTGTACTCAATTGGCTGGTGGCA
GAGGGCGCGGCGACTCCGTTTTTTCTCACTCGACAGAACAAGTAATTATTAGGGTCGTCAGCCACGCCGG
ACACTGAGATCCATCTTTCCACCAGCTTCGTTACGCCCAGGGACAAGGCCTTTTCAACGCCAGCGGTGCT
GACCAATGTCTTTGTGCGTCCAATATGAATAAGCATCCGGCCGCCGTCCGTTCGACTGATGTCTTTCACT
CTGATCCGGGCGATCTCAGCTATGCGCAGAAGTGTGTTATATGCAATTCCCAGAAATGCGAGGTTCCTGA
TGTCCTGGCACCGATCGCTGTTCTCCATCAGGGAT
Features (pLannotate 1.2.2; 18 found; start..end, strand, type, name):
    476..494     -  promoter       T7 promoter: promoter for bacteriophage T7 RNA polymerase
    539..671     -  intron         chimeric intron: chimera between introns from human β-globin and immunoglobulin heavy chain genes
   1579..1654    -  misc_RNA       gRNA scaffold: guide RNA scaffold for the Streptococcus pyogenes CRISPR/Cas9 system
   1684..1924    -  promoter       U6 promoter: RNA polymerase III promoter for human U6 snRNA
   1974..2001    -  repeat_region  AAV2 ITR (fragment): inverted terminal repeat of adeno-associated virus serotype 2 inverted
   2030..2057    -  repeat_region  AAV2 ITR (fragment): inverted terminal repeat of adeno-associated virus serotype 2 inverted
   2130..2718    -  rep_origin     ori: high-copy-number ColE1/pMB1/pBR322/pUC origin of replication
   2889..3749    -  CDS            AmpR: β-lactamase; bla; confers resistance to ampicillin, carbenicillin, and related antibiotics
   3750..3854    -  promoter       AmpR promoter: bla
   3949..3984    +  CDS            rop (fragment): Rop protein, which maintains plasmids at low copy number; rop
   4086..4135    +  misc_feature   bom (fragment): basis of mobility region from pBR322
   4136..4591    -  rep_origin     f1 ori (sequence partly withheld): f1 bacteriophage origin of replication; arrow indicates direction of (+) strand synthesis
   4596..4753    -  CDS            lacZα (fragment): LacZα fragment of β-galactosidase; lacZ fragment
   4767..4897    -  repeat_region  AAV2 ITR (fragment): inverted terminal repeat of adeno-associated virus serotype 2 inverted
   4968..5036    +  CDS            large T antigen (fragment): large T antigen from SV40 (simian virus 40)
   5059..5180    +  polyA_signal   SV40 poly(A) signal: SV40 polyadenylation signal
   5204..5223    -  misc_feature   MCS (fragment): pBluescript multiple cloning site
   5225..434     -  CDS            cre (across the origin): RECR_BPP1 - Experimental evidence at protein level: Swiss-Prot protein existence level 1. Catalyzes site-specific recombination between two 34-base- pair LOXP sites. Its role is to maintain the phage genome as a monomeric unit-copy plasmid in the lysogenic state. From Escherichia phage P1 (Bacteriophage P1).
