[The description below was written by a language model from this plasmid's Addgene catalogue record and pLannotate feature annotations shown in this document.]
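Description:
pGEARBOCS-v0-Vamp2-TagIN-HA is an AAV transfer plasmid built on the GEARBOCS backbone, a CRISPR vector designed for in vivo gene editing in astrocytes. Its stated purpose is to tag endogenous mouse VAMP2 with an HA epitope. The 5.8 kb plasmid is propagated in bacteria through a high-copy ColE1/pUC-type origin with ampicillin selection from the β-lactamase gene. It also carries an f1 phage origin and small remnants of cloning-vector sequence (lacZα, rop and bom fragments). AAV2 inverted terminal repeat sequences flank the payload and allow it to be packaged into recombinant AAV. The ITRs are annotated only as fragments, which is common for these repeat-rich elements in assembled sequence data.

Between the ITRs, the feature table shows a human U6 RNA polymerase III promoter driving a guide RNA fused to the Streptococcus pyogenes Cas9 scaffold; going by the construct name, the guide presumably targets Vamp2. A separate Cre recombinase coding sequence is preceded by a chimeric β-globin/immunoglobulin intron and a T7 promoter and followed by an SV40 polyadenylation signal. The mammalian promoter driving Cre is not annotated, nor is the HA donor listed as an insert. Both may lie in the roughly 900 bp unannotated stretch between the intron and the gRNA scaffold, but the record does not confirm this. No Cas9 gene is present, so the nuclease must come from elsewhere. Delivering Cre together with the guide would fit use in a host carrying Cre-dependent Cas9, though the record does not state this. The "TagIN" design is intended to insert the HA tag at the guide-directed cut site, so that native VAMP2 can be detected with anti-HA reagents.
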