Addgene plasmid #196494: pGEARBOCS-v0-Vamp2-TagIN-HA
Purpose: To tag endogenous mouse VAMP2 with HA
Depositing lab: Cagla Eroglu. Depositing organization: Duke University. Publication: GEARBOCS: An Adeno Associated Virus Tool for In Vivo Gene Editing in Astrocytes. Bindu DS, Tan CX, Savage JT, Eroglu C. bioRxiv. 2023 Jan 19:2023.01.17.524433. doi: 10.1101/2023.01.17.524433. Preprint. PubMed 36711516.
Backbone
  Vector backbone: GEARBOCS
  Vector type: Mammalian Expression, AAV, CRISPR
Growth in bacteria
  Bacterial resistance: Ampicillin, 100 μg/mL
  Growth temperature: 37°C
  Growth strain: NEB Stable
  Copy number: High Copy
Gene/Insert 1
  Gene/Insert name: HA
Gene/Insert 2
  Gene/Insert name: gRNA
Terms and licenses: Academic/Nonprofit Terms; Industry Terms: Not Available to Industry
Depositor comments: Please visit https://doi.org/10.1101/2023.01.17.524433 for bioRxiv preprint.
How to cite: pGEARBOCS-v0-Vamp2-TagIN-HA was a gift from Cagla Eroglu (Addgene plasmid # 196494 ; http://n2t.net/addgene:196494 ; RRID:Addgene_196494)
